Addgene plasmid #144594: TFORF3118
Purpose: Lentiviral vector for overexpressing transcription factor ORFs with unique 24-bp barcodes. Barcodes facilitate identification of transcription factors in pooled screens.
Depositing lab: Feng Zhang. Depositing organization: Broad Institute. Publication: A transcription factor atlas of directed differentiation. Joung J, Ma S, Tay T, Geiger-Schuller KR, Kirchgatterer PC, Verdine VK, Guo B, Arias-Garcia MA, Allen WE, Singh A, Kuksenko O, Abudayyeh OO, Gootenberg JS, Fu Z, Macrae RK, Buenrostro JD, Regev A, Zhang F. Cell. 2023 Jan 5;186(1):209-229.e26. doi: 10.1016/j.cell.2022.11.026. PubMed 36608654.
Backbone
  Vector backbone: pLX_TRC317
  Backbone manufacturer: Broad Institute Genetic Perturbation Platform
  Backbone size w/o insert (bp): 8264
  Vector type: Mammalian Expression, Lentiviral
  Selectable markers: Puromycin
Growth in bacteria
  Bacterial resistance: Ampicillin, 100 μg/mL
  Growth temperature: 37°C
  Growth strain: NEB Stable
  Copy number: High Copy
Gene/Insert
  Gene/Insert name: ZNF581
  Species: H. sapiens (human)
  Insert size (bp): 797
  Entrez Gene: ZNF581 (a.k.a. HSPC189, FLJ22550)
  Promoter: EF1a
  Tag / fusion protein: V5 (C terminal on insert)
  Cloning method: Gateway Cloning
  Sequencing primers: 5′ GGGTGGAGACTGAAGTTAGGCCAG; 3′ CACATAGCGTAAAAGGAGCAACATAG
Resource information
  A portion of this plasmid was derived from a plasmid made by: Broad Institute Genetic Perturbation Platform
Terms and licenses: Academic/Nonprofit Terms; Industry Terms: Not Available to Industry
Depositor comments: NM_016535.3 Please test multiple small colonies in case of plasmid recombination. To make this collection available in a timely manner, a portion of this collection was not fully sequenced by Addgene. If an Addgene verified full plasmid sequence is not available, please contact us prior to placing an order to request the full sequence.
How to cite: TFORF3118 was a gift from Feng Zhang (Addgene plasmid # 144594 ; http://n2t.net/addgene:144594 ; RRID:Addgene_144594)
