[The description below was written by a language model from this plasmid's Addgene catalogue record and pLannotate feature annotations shown in this document.]
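Description:
TFORF3118 is a lentiviral mammalian expression plasmid built on the pLX_TRC317 backbone and carrying the human zinc-finger gene ZNF581. It belongs to a barcoded transcription factor ORF collection. It is maintained in E. coli through a high-copy ColE1/pUC-type origin with ampicillin selection (AmpR), and the backbone also contains an f1 origin and residual lac/lacZα and T7/T3 promoter elements. The depositor warns that the plasmid can recombine, as is common for vectors carrying repeated LTR sequences.

The viral portion has the layout of a third-generation, self-inactivating vector. An RSV promoter drives a truncated HIV-1 5' LTR, followed by the Ψ packaging signal with a gag fragment, the RRE for Rev-dependent export, a cPPT/CTS, a WPRE to boost transcript expression, and a ΔU3 3' LTR with a downstream SV40 poly(A) signal. Two expression units lie between the LTRs. An SV40 early promoter/origin region precedes the puromycin N-acetyltransferase gene, which allows selection of transduced cells. A full EF-1α promoter drives the ZNF581 ORF, which was inserted by Gateway recombination and is flanked by attB1 and attB2 sites, with a V5 epitope tag following attB2 to give a C-terminal fusion.

According to the record, each ORF in the collection is paired with a unique 24-bp barcode. The feature table does not annotate this barcode, so its position cannot be given here. The barcode lets the transcription factor be identified by sequencing in pooled overexpression screens, for example screens of factors that direct cell differentiation.
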