Features (pLannotate 1.2.2; 34 found; start..end, strand, type, name):
      5..231     +  promoter       RSV promoter: Rous sarcoma virus enhancer/promoter
    232..412     +  LTR            5' LTR (truncated): truncated 5' long terminal repeat (LTR) from HIV-1
    459..584     +  misc_feature   HIV-1 Ψ: packaging signal of human immunodeficiency virus type 1
    568..931     +  CDS            HIV-1 gag (fragment): gag protein from human immunodeficiency virus 1; gag
   1077..1310    +  misc_feature   RRE: The Rev response element (RRE) of HIV-1 allows for Rev-dependent mRNA export from the nucleus to the cytoplasm.
   1687..1713    +  CDS            Rev (fragment): human immunodeficiency virus 1 (HIV-1) Rev protein; rev; enhances nuclear export of unspliced and incompletely spliced viral mRNAs
   1720..1743    +  promoter       SV40 promoter (fragment): SV40 early promoter
   1744..1815    +  promoter       SV40 promoter (fragment): SV40 enhancer and early promoter
   1839..1974    +  rep_origin     SV40 ori: SV40 origin of replication
   2020..2616    +  CDS            PuroR (fragment): puromycin N-acetyltransferase; pac from Streptomyces; confers resistance to puromycin
   2665..2782    +  misc_feature   cPPT/CTS: central polypurine tract and central termination sequence of HIV-1
   2847..2913    +  CDS            small t antigen (fragment): SV40 (simian virus 40) small t antigen
   2920..4098    +  promoter       EF-1α promoter: strong constitutive promoter for human elongation factor EF-1α
   4119..4136    +  protein_bind   attB1 (fragment): mutant version of attB; core recombination site for the Gateway® BP reaction BP Clonase™
   4142..4732    +  CDS            ZNF581: ZN581_HUMAN - Experimental evidence at protein level: Swiss-Prot protein existence level 1. May be involved in transcriptional regulation. From Homo sapiens (Human).
   4735..4758    -  protein_bind   attB2: mutant version of attB; recombination site for the Gateway® BP reaction BP Clonase™
   4766..4807    +  CDS            V5 tag: epitope tag from simian virus 5
   4823..4876    +  promoter       U6 promoter (fragment): RNA polymerase III promoter for human U6 snRNA
   4918..5506    +  misc_feature   WPRE: woodchuck hepatitis virus posttranscriptional regulatory element
   5557..5576    +  misc_feature   cPPT/CTS (fragment): central polypurine tract and central termination sequence of HIV-1
   5578..5811    +  LTR            3' LTR (ΔU3): self-inactivating 3' long terminal repeat (LTR) from HIV-1
   5889..6010    +  polyA_signal   SV40 poly(A) signal: SV40 polyadenylation signal
   6050..6185    +  rep_origin     SV40 ori: SV40 origin of replication
   6206..6224    -  promoter       T7 promoter: promoter for bacteriophage T7 RNA polymerase
   6232..6387    +  CDS            lacZα (fragment): LacZα fragment of β-galactosidase; lacZ fragment
   6392..6820    +  rep_origin     f1 ori (sequence partly withheld): f1 bacteriophage origin of replication; arrow indicates direction of (+) strand synthesis
   6873..6977    +  promoter       AmpR promoter: bla
   6978..7838    +  CDS            AmpR: β-lactamase; bla; confers resistance to ampicillin, carbenicillin, and related antibiotics
   8009..8597    +  rep_origin     ori: high-copy-number ColE1/pMB1/pBR322/pUC origin of replication
   8780..8872    +  CDS            lacI (fragment): lac repressor; lacI; The lac repressor binds to the lac operator to inhibit transcription in E. coli. This inhibition can be relieved by adding lactose or isopropyl-β-D-thiogalactopyranoside (IPTG).
   8885..8906    +  protein_bind   CAP binding site: CAP binding activates transcription in the presence of cAMP. E. coli catabolite activator protein
   8921..8951    +  promoter       lac promoter: promoter for the E. coli lac operon
   8959..8975    +  protein_bind   lac operator: The lac repressor binds to the lac operator to inhibit transcription in E. coli. This inhibition can be relieved by adding lactose or isopropyl-β-D-thiogalactopyranoside (IPTG). lac repressor encoded by lacI
   9020..9038    +  promoter       T3 promoter: promoter for bacteriophage T3 RNA polymerase
>Addgene plasmid #144594 | TFORF3118 | addgene full sequence | sequence record 391520 | Addgene NGS Result
TTAATGTAGTCTTATGCAATACTCTTGTAGTCTTGCAACATGGTAACGATGAGTTAGCAACATGCCTTAC
AAGGAGAGAAAAAGCACCGTGCATGCCGATTGGTGGAAGTAAGGTGGTACGATCGTGCCTTATTAGGAAG
GCAACAGACGGGTCTGACATGGATTGGACGAACCACTGAATTGCCGCATTGCAGAGATATTGTATTTAAG
TGCCTAGCTCGATACATAAACGGGTCTCTCTGGTTAGACCAGATCTGAGCCTGGGAGCTCTCTGGCTAAC
TAGGGAACCCACTGCTTAAGCCTCAATAAAGCTTGCCTTGAGTGCTTCAAGTAGTGTGTGCCCGTCTGTT
GTGTGACTCTGGTAACTAGAGATCCCTCAGACCCTTTTAGTCAGTGTGGAAAATCTCTAGCAGTGGCGCC
CGAACAGGGACTTGAAAGCGAAAGGGAAACCAGAGGAGCTCTCTCGACGCAGGACTCGGCTTGCTGAAGC
GCGCACGGCAAGAGGCGAGGGGCGGCGACTGGTGAGTACGCCAAAAATTTTGACTAGCGGAGGCTAGAAG
GAGAGAGATGGGTGCGAGAGCGTCAGTATTAAGCGGGGGAGAATTAGATCGCGATGGGAAAAAATTCGGT
TAAGGCCAGGGGGAAAGAAAAAATATAAATTAAAACATATAGTATGGGCAAGCAGGGAGCTAGAACGATT
CGCAGTTAATCCTGGCCTGTTAGAAACATCAGAAGGCTGTAGACAAATACTGGGACAGCTACAACCATCC
CTTCAGACAGGATCAGAAGAACTTAGATCATTATATAATACAGTAGCAACCCTCTATTGTGTGCATCAAA
GGATAGAGATAAAAGACACCAAGGAAGCTTTAGACAAGATAGAGGAAGAGCAAAACAAAAGTAAGACCAC
CGCACAGCAAGCGGCCGCTGATCTTCAGACCTGGAGGAGGAGATATGAGGGACAATTGGAGAAGTGAATT
ATATAAATATAAAGTAGTAAAAATTGAACCATTAGGAGTAGCACCCACCAAGGCAAAGAGAAGAGTGGTG
CAGAGAGAAAAAAGAGCAGTGGGAATAGGAGCTTTGTTCCTTGGGTTCTTGGGAGCAGCAGGAAGCACTA
TGGGCGCAGCGTCAATGACGCTGACGGTACAGGCCAGACAATTATTGTCTGGTATAGTGCAGCAGCAGAA
CAATTTGCTGAGGGCTATTGAGGCGCAACAGCATCTGTTGCAACTCACAGTCTGGGGCATCAAGCAGCTC
CAGGCAAGAATCCTGGCTGTGGAAAGATACCTAAAGGATCAACAGCTCCTGGGGATTTGGGGTTGCTCTG
GAAAACTCATTTGCACCACTGCTGTGCCTTGGAATGCTAGTTGGAGTAATAAATCTCTGGAACAGATTTG
GAATCACACGACCTGGATGGAGTGGGACAGAGAAATTAACAATTACACAAGCTTAATACACTCCTTAATT
GAAGAATCGCAAAACCAGCAAGAAAAGAATGAACAAGAATTATTGGAATTAGATAAATGGGCAAGTTTGT
GGAATTGGTTTAACATAACAAATTGGCTGTGGTATATAAAATTATTCATAATGATAGTAGGAGGCTTGGT
AGGTTTAAGAATAGTTTTTGCTGTACTTTCTATAGTGAATAGAGTTAGGCAGGGATATTCACCATTATCG
TTTCAGACCCACCTCCCAACCCCGAGGGGACCCATGCATTGCATCTCAATTAGTCAGCAACCAGGTGTGG
AAAGTCCCCAGGCTCCCCAGCAGGCAGAAGTATGCAAAGCATGCGTCTCAATTAGTCAGCAACCATAGTC
CCGCCCCTAACTCCGCCCATCCCGCCCCTAACTCCGCCCAGTTCCGCCCATTCTCCGCCCCATGGCTGAC
TAATTTTTTTTATTTATGCAGAGGCCGAGGCCGCCTCGGCCTCTGAGCTATTCCAGAAGTAGTGAGGAGG
CTTTTTTGGAGGCCTAGGCTTTTGCAAAAAGCTTTCTAGAGGTACCACCGGAGCTTACCATGACCGAGTA
CAAGCCCACGGTGCGCCTCGCCACCCGCGACGACGTCCCCAGGGCCGTACGCACCCTCGCCGCCGCGTTC
GCCGACTACCCCGCCACGCGCCACACCGTCGATCCGGACCGCCACATCGAGCGGGTCACCGAGCTGCAAG
AACTCTTCCTCACGCGCGTCGGGCTCGACATCGGCAAGGTGTGGGTCGCGGACGACGGCGCCGCCGTGGC
GGTCTGGACCACGCCGGAGAGCGTCGAAGCGGGGGCGGTGTTCGCCGAGATCGGCCCGCGCATGGCCGAG
TTGAGCGGTTCCCGGCTGGCCGCGCAGCAACAGATGGAAGGCCTCCTGGCGCCGCACCGGCCCAAGGAGC
CCGCGTGGTTCCTGGCCACCGTCGGCGTCTCGCCCGACCACCAGGGCAAGGGTCTGGGCAGCGCCGTCGT
GCTCCCCGGAGTGGAGGCGGCCGAGCGCGCCGGGGTGCCCGCCTTCCTGGAGACCTCCGCGCCCCGCAAC
CTCCCCTTCTACGAGCGGCTCGGCTTCACCGTCACCGCCGACGTCGAGGTGCCCGAAGGACCGCGCACCT
GGTGCATGACCCGCAAGCCCGGTGCCAGTTAACGAATTCTAGATCTTGAGACAAATGGCAGTATTCATCC
ACAATTTTAAAAGAAAAGGGGGGATTGGGGGGTACAGTGCAGGGGAAAGAATAGTAGACATAATAGCAAC
AGACATACAAACTAAAGAATTACAAAAACAAATTACAAAAATTCAAAATTTTCGGGTTTATTACAGGGAC
AGCAGAGATCCACTTTGGCGCCGGCTCGAGGCCTGCAGGTGCAAAGATGGATAAAGTTTTAAACAGAGAG
GAATCTTTGCAGCTAATGGACCTTCTAGGTCTTGAAAGGAGTGGGAATTGGCTCCGGTGCCCGTCAGTGG
GCAGAGCGCACATCGCCCACAGTCCCCGAGAAGTTGGGGGGAGGGGTCGGCAATTGAACCGGTGCCTAGA
GAAGGTGGCGCGGGGTAAACTGGGAAAGTGATGTCGTGTACTGGCTCCGCCTTTTTCCCGAGGGTGGGGG
AGAACCGTATATAAGTGCAGTAGTCGCCGTGAACGTTCTTTTTCGCAACGGGTTTGCCGCCAGAACACAG
GTAAGTGCCGTGTGTGGTTCCCGCGGGCCTGGCCTCTTTACGGGTTATGGCCCTTGCGTGCCTTGAATTA
CTTCCACCTGGCTGCAGTACGTGATTCTTGATCCCGAGCTTCGGGTTGGAAGTGGGTGGGAGAGTTCGAG
GCCTTGCGCTTAAGGAGCCCCTTCGCCTCGTGCTTGAGTTGAGGCCTGGCCTGGGCGCTGGGGCCGCCGC
GTGCGAATCTGGTGGCACCTTCGCGCCTGTCTCGCTGCTTTCGATAAGTCTCTAGCCATTTAAAATTTTT
GATGACCTGCTGCGACGCTTTTTTTCTGGCAAGATAGTCTTGTAAATGCGGGCCAAGATCTGCACACTGG
TATTTCGGTTTTTGGGGCCGCGGGCGGCGACGGGGCCCGTGCGTCCCAGCGCACATGTTCGGCGAGGCGG
GGCCTGCGAGCGCGGCCACCGAGAATCGGACGGGGGTAGTCTCAAGCTGGCCGGCCTGCTCTGGTGCCTG
GCCTCGCGCCGCCGTGTATCGCCCCGCCCTGGGCGGCAAGGCTGGCCCGGTCGGCACCAGTTGCGTGAGC
GGAAAGATGGCCGCTTCCCGGCCCTGCTGCAGGGAGCTCAAAATGGAGGACGCGGCGCTCGGGAGAGCGG
GCGGGTGAGTCACCCACACAAAGGAAAAGGGCCTTTCCGTCCTCAGCCGTCGCTTCATGTGACTCCACGG
AGTACCGGGCGCCGTCCAGGCACCTCGATTAGTTCTCGAGCTTTTGGAGTACGTCGTCTTTAGGTTGGGG
GGAGGGGTTTTATGCGATGGAGTTTCCCCACACTGAGTGGGTGGAGACTGAAGTTAGGCCAGCTTGGCAC
TTGATGTAATTCTCCTTGGAATTTGCCCTTTTTGAGTTTGGATCTTGGTTCATTCTCAAGCCTCAGACAG
TGGTTCAAAGTTTTTTTCTTCCATTTCAGGTGTCGTGAGGCTAGCATCGATTGATCAACAAGTTTGTACA
AAAAAGTTGGCATGCTGGTGCTGCCATCCCCCTGCCCTCAGCCTCTGGCATTTTCCTCCGTTGAGACCAT
GGAGGGCCCTCCCCGTCGGACTTGCCGCTCCCCAGAACCTGGACCTTCCTCCTCCATCGGATCTCCCCAG
GCTTCATCTCCTCCAAGGCCCAACCACTACCTGCTTATTGACACTCAGGGTGTCCCCTACACAGTGCTGG
TGGACGAGGAGTCACAGAGGGAGCCAGGGGCCAGTGGGGCTCCAGGCCAGAAAAAGTGCTACAGCTGCCC
CGTGTGCTCAAGGGTCTTCGAGTACATGTCCTACCTTCAGCGACACAGCATCACCCACTCGGAGGTAAAG
CCCTTCGAGTGTGACATCTGTGGGAAGGCATTCAAGCGCGCCAGCCACTTGGCACGGCACCATTCCATTC
ACCTGGCGGGTGGTGGGCGGCCCCACGGCTGCCCGCTCTGCCCTCGCCGCTTCCGGGATGCGGGTGAGCT
GGCCCAGCACAGCCGGGTGCACTCTGGGGAGCGCCCGTTTCAGTGTCCACACTGCCCTCGCCGCTTTATG
GAGCAGAACACACTGCAGAAACACACGCGGTGGAAGCATCCATGCCCAACTTTCTTGTACAAAGTGGTTG
ATATCGGTAAGCCTATCCCTAACCCTCTCCTCGGTCTCGATTCTACGTAGTAATGAACTAGTCCGTAACT
TGAAAGTATTTCGATTTCTTGGCTTTATATATCTTGTGGAAAGGACGAATTATGTTTAGAACTAATATCT
AGACGCGTTAAGTCGACAATCAACCTCTGGATTACAAAATTTGTGAAAGATTGACTGGTATTCTTAACTA
TGTTGCTCCTTTTACGCTATGTGGATACGCTGCTTTAATGCCTTTGTATCATGCTATTGCTTCCCGTATG
GCTTTCATTTTCTCCTCCTTGTATAAATCCTGGTTGCTGTCTCTTTATGAGGAGTTGTGGCCCGTTGTCA
GGCAACGTGGCGTGGTGTGCACTGTGTTTGCTGACGCAACCCCCACTGGTTGGGGCATTGCCACCACCTG
TCAGCTCCTTTCCGGGACTTTCGCTTTCCCCCTCCCTATTGCCACGGCGGAACTCATCGCCGCCTGCCTT
GCCCGCTGCTGGACAGGGGCTCGGCTGTTGGGCACTGACAATTCCGTGGTGTTGTCGGGGAAATCATCGT
CCTTTCCTTGGCTGCTCGCCTGTGTTGCCACCTGGATTCTGCGCGGGACGTCCTTCTGCTACGTCCCTTC
GGCCCTCAATCCAGCGGACCTTCCTTCCCGCGGCCTGCTGCCGGCTCTGCGGCCTCTTCCGCGTCTTCGC
CTTCGCCCTCAGACGAGTCGGATCTCCCTTTGGGCCGCCTCCCCGCGTCGACTTTAAGACCAATGACTTA
CAAGGCAGCTGTAGATCTTAGCCACTTTTTAAAAGAAAAGGGGGGACTGGAAGGGCTAATTCACTCCCAA
CGAAGACAAGATCTGCTTTTTGCTTGTACTGGGTCTCTCTGGTTAGACCAGATCTGAGCCTGGGAGCTCT
CTGGCTAACTAGGGAACCCACTGCTTAAGCCTCAATAAAGCTTGCCTTGAGTGCTTCAAGTAGTGTGTGC
CCGTCTGTTGTGTGACTCTGGTAACTAGAGATCCCTCAGACCCTTTTAGTCAGTGTGGAAAATCTCTAGC
AGTACGTATAGTAGTTCATGTCATCTTATTATTCAGTATTTATAACTTGCAAAGAAATGAATATCAGAGA
GTGAGAGGAACTTGTTTATTGCAGCTTATAATGGTTACAAATAAAGCAATAGCATCACAAATTTCACAAA
TAAAGCATTTTTTTCACTGCATTCTAGTTGTGGTTTGTCCAAACTCATCAATGTATCTTATCATGTCTGG
CTCTAGCTATCCCGCCCCTAACTCCGCCCATCCCGCCCCTAACTCCGCCCAGTTCCGCCCATTCTCCGCC
CCATGGCTGACTAATTTTTTTTATTTATGCAGAGGCCGAGGCCGCCTCGGCCTCTGAGCTATTCCAGAAG
TAGTGAGGAGGCTTTTTTGGAGGCCTAGGGACGTACCCAATTCGCCCTATAGTGAGTCGTATTACGCGCG
CTCACTGGCCGTCGTTTTACAACGTCGTGACTGGGAAAACCCTGGCGTTACCCAACTTAATCGCCTTGCA
GCACATCCCCCTTTCGCCAGCTGGCGTAATAGCGAAGAGGCCCGCACCGATCGCCCTTCCCAACAGTTGC
GCAGCCTGAATGGCGAATGGG
[124 nt withheld, positions 6392-6515]
C
[91 nt withheld, positions 6517-6607]
A
[49 nt withheld, positions 6609-6657]
CCTTTGACGTTGGAGTCCACGTTCTTT
[37 nt withheld, positions 6685-6721]
ACCCTATCTCGGTCTATTCTTTTGATTTATAAGGGATTTTGCCGATTTCGGCCTATTGGTTAAAAAATGA
GCTGATTTAACAAAAATTTAACGCGAATTTTAACAAAATATTAACGCTTACAATTTAGGTGGCACTTTTC
GGGGAAATGTGCGCGGAACCCCTATTTGTTTATTTTTCTAAATACATTCAAATATGTATCCGCTCATGAG
ACAATAACCCTGATAAATGCTTCAATAATATTGAAAAAGGAAGAGTATGAGTATTCAACATTTCCGTGTC
GCCCTTATTCCCTTTTTTGCGGCATTTTGCCTTCCTGTTTTTGCTCACCCAGAAACGCTGGTGAAAGTAA
AAGATGCTGAAGATCAGTTGGGTGCACGAGTGGGTTACATCGAACTGGATCTCAACAGCGGTAAGATCCT
TGAGAGTTTTCGCCCCGAAGAACGTTTTCCAATGATGAGCACTTTTAAAGTTCTGCTATGTGGCGCGGTA
TTATCCCGTATTGACGCCGGGCAAGAGCAACTCGGTCGCCGCATACACTATTCTCAGAATGACTTGGTTG
AGTACTCACCAGTCACAGAAAAGCATCTTACGGATGGCATGACAGTAAGAGAATTATGCAGTGCTGCCAT
AACCATGAGTGATAACACTGCGGCCAACTTACTTCTGACAACGATCGGAGGACCGAAGGAGCTAACCGCT
TTTTTGCACAACATGGGGGATCATGTAACTCGCCTTGATCGTTGGGAACCGGAGCTGAATGAAGCCATAC
CAAACGACGAGCGTGACACCACGATGCCTGTAGCAATGGCAACAACGTTGCGCAAACTATTAACTGGCGA
ACTACTTACTCTAGCTTCCCGGCAACAATTAATAGACTGGATGGAGGCGGATAAAGTTGCAGGACCACTT
CTGCGCTCGGCCCTTCCGGCTGGCTGGTTTATTGCTGATAAATCTGGAGCCGGTGAGCGTGGGTCTCGCG
GTATCATTGCAGCACTGGGGCCAGATGGTAAGCCCTCCCGTATCGTAGTTATCTACACGACGGGGAGTCA
GGCAACTATGGATGAACGAAATAGACAGATCGCTGAGATAGGTGCCTCACTGATTAAGCATTGGTAACTG
TCAGACCAAGTTTACTCATATATACTTTAGATTGATTTAAAACTTCATTTTTAATTTAAAAGGATCTAGG
TGAAGATCCTTTTTGATAATCTCATGACCAAAATCCCTTAACGTGAGTTTTCGTTCCACTGAGCGTCAGA
CCCCGTAGAAAAGATCAAAGGATCTTCTTGAGATCCTTTTTTTCTGCGCGTAATCTGCTGCTTGCAAACA
AAAAAACCACCGCTACCAGCGGTGGTTTGTTTGCCGGATCAAGAGCTACCAACTCTTTTTCCGAAGGTAA
CTGGCTTCAGCAGAGCGCAGATACCAAATACTGTTCTTCTAGTGTAGCCGTAGTTAGGCCACCACTTCAA
GAACTCTGTAGCACCGCCTACATACCTCGCTCTGCTAATCCTGTTACCAGTGGCTGCTGCCAGTGGCGAT
AAGTCGTGTCTTACCGGGTTGGACTCAAGACGATAGTTACCGGATAAGGCGCAGCGGTCGGGCTGAACGG
GGGGTTCGTGCACACAGCCCAGCTTGGAGCGAACGACCTACACCGAACTGAGATACCTACAGCGTGAGCT
ATGAGAAAGCGCCACGCTTCCCGAAGGGAGAAAGGCGGACAGGTATCCGGTAAGCGGCAGGGTCGGAACA
GGAGAGCGCACGAGGGAGCTTCCAGGGGGAAACGCCTGGTATCTTTATAGTCCTGTCGGGTTTCGCCACC
TCTGACTTGAGCGTCGATTTTTGTGATGCTCGTCAGGGGGGCGGAGCCTATGGAAAAACGCCAGCAACGC
GGCCTTTTTACGGTTCCTGGCCTTTTGCTGGCCTTTTGCTCACATGTTCTTTCCTGCGTTATCCCCTGAT
TCTGTGGATAACCGTATTACCGCCTTTGAGTGAGCTGATACCGCTCGCCGCAGCCGAACGACCGAGCGCA
GCGAGTCAGTGAGCGAGGAAGCGGAAGAGCGCCCAATACGCAAACCGCCTCTCCCCGCGCGTTGGCCGAT
TCATTAATGCAGCTGGCACGACAGGTTTCCCGACTGGAAAGCGGGCAGTGAGCGCAACGCAATTAATGTG
AGTTAGCTCACTCATTAGGCACCCCAGGCTTTACACTTTATGCTTCCGGCTCGTATGTTGTGTGGAATTG
TGAGCGGATAACAATTTCACACAGGAAACAGCTATGACCATGATTACGCCAAGCGCGCAATTAACCCTCA
CTAAAGGGAACAAAAGCTGGAGCTGCAAGC
