>Addgene plasmid #144594 | TFORF3118 | depositor partial sequence | sequence record 285897 | Insert
ATCGATTGATCAACAAGTTTGTACAAAAAAGTTGGCATGCTGGTGCTGCCATCCCCCTGCCCTCAGCCTC
TGGCATTTTCCTCCGTTGAGACCATGGAGGGCCCTCCCCGTCGGACTTGCCGCTCCCCAGAACCTGGACC
TTCCTCCTCCATCGGATCTCCCCAGGCTTCATCTCCTCCAAGGCCCAACCACTACCTGCTTATTGACACT
CAGGGTGTCCCCTACACAGTGCTGGTGGACGAGGAGTCACAGAGGGAGCCAGGGGCCAGTGGGGCTCCAG
GCCAGAAAAAGTGCTACAGCTGCCCCGTGTGCTCAAGGGTCTTCGAGTACATGTCCTACCTTCAGCGACA
CAGCATCACCCACTCGGAGGTAAAGCCCTTCGAGTGTGACATCTGTGGGAAGGCATTCAAGCGCGCCAGC
CACTTGGCACGGCACCATTCCATTCACCTGGCGGGTGGTGGGCGGCCCCACGGCTGCCCGCTCTGCCCTC
GCCGCTTCCGGGATGCGGGTGAGCTGGCCCAGCACAGCCGGGTGCACTCTGGGGAGCGCCCGTTTCAGTG
TCCACACTGCCCTCGCCGCTTTATGGAGCAGAACACACTGCAGAAACACACGCGGTGGAAGCATCCATGC
CCAACTTTCTTGTACAAAGTGGTTGATATCGGTAAGCCTATCCCTAACCCTCTCCTCGGTCTCGATTCTA
CGTAGTAATGAACTAGTCCGTAACTTGAAAGTATTTCGATTTCTTGGCTTTATATATCTTGTGGAAAGGA
CGAATTATGTTTAGAACTAATATCTAG
