>Addgene plasmid #144594 | TFORF3118 | depositor partial sequence | sequence record 285898 | Barcode
ATTATGTTTAGAACTAATATCTAG
